Addgene plasmid #145652: pGBW-m4046968
Purpose: Bacterial Expression plasmid for SARS-CoV-2 nsp10
Depositing lab: Ginkgo Bioworks & Benjie Chen. Depositing organization: Ginkgo Bioworks.
Backbone
  Vector backbone: ori-013 - marker | cmR
  Backbone size w/o insert (bp): 1462
  Vector type: Bacterial Expression
Growth in bacteria
  Bacterial resistance: Chloramphenicol, 25 μg/mL
  Growth temperature: 30°C
  Growth strain: DH5alpha
  Copy number: High Copy
Gene/Insert
  Gene/Insert name: SARS-CoV-2 nsp10
  Species: Escherichia coli str. K-12 substr. MG1655; Severe acute respiratory syndrome coronavirus 2
  Insert size (bp): 416
  Mutation: Escherichia coli recode 1
  Entrez Gene: ORF1ab (a.k.a. GU280_gp01)
  Promoter: Promoter | pT7 ; Operator | lacO ; RBS | T7_rbs ; Start Codon | ATG
  Tag / fusion protein: Cleavable TEV;Myc (C terminal on backbone)
  Cloning method: Unknown
Resource information
  A portion of this plasmid was derived from a plasmid made by: GinkgoBioworks
Depositor comments: NCBI Reference Sequence: YP_009725306.1
How to cite: pGBW-m4046968 was a gift from Ginkgo Bioworks & Benjie Chen (Addgene plasmid # 145652 ; http://n2t.net/addgene:145652 ; RRID:Addgene_145652)
