[The description below was written by a language model from this plasmid's Addgene catalogue record and pLannotate feature annotations shown in this document.]
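Description:
pGBW-m4046968 is a compact bacterial expression plasmid (about 2.2 kb in the deposited full sequence) for producing non-structural protein 10 (nsp10) of SARS-CoV-2 in Escherichia coli. The minimal backbone consists of little more than a high-copy ColE1/pUC-type origin of replication and a chloramphenicol acetyltransferase (cat) gene driven by its own promoter, which provides chloramphenicol selection. A lambda t0 terminator lies downstream of the resistance gene.

The expression cassette places a T7 promoter immediately upstream of a lac operator, followed by the strong ribosome binding site from phage T7 gene 10 and an ATG start codon. Transcription therefore depends on T7 RNA polymerase, which the plasmid does not encode. It can be held off by lac repressor binding at the operator and relieved with IPTG or lactose. No lacI gene is annotated on the plasmid, so both the repressor and the polymerase would have to come from the host strain. The roughly 416 bp insert encodes nsp10, a fragment of the ORF1ab polyprotein, and was recoded for E. coli codon usage. In the virus, nsp10 acts as a cofactor that stimulates the nsp14 exoribonuclease and the nsp16 2'-O-methyltransferase, contributing to viral mRNA cap methylation.

The catalogue lists a C-terminal, backbone-encoded TEV-cleavable Myc tag, which would allow detection or capture of the protein and later removal of the tag. The feature table does not annotate these elements separately, nor does it show a terminator directly after the coding region. The record supports use for recombinant nsp10 production in bacteria but does not specify further applications.
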