Features (pLannotate 1.2.2; 8 found; start..end, strand, type, name):
     20..38      +  promoter       T7 promoter: promoter for bacteriophage T7 RNA polymerase
     39..63      +  protein_bind   lac operator: The lac repressor binds to the lac operator to inhibit transcription in E. coli. This inhibition can be relieved by adding lactose or isopropyl-β-D-thiogalactopyranoside (IPTG). lac repressor encoded by lacI
     78..100     +  RBS            RBS: efficient ribosome binding site from bacteriophage T7 gene 10 (Olins and Rangwala, 1989)
    111..527     +  CDS            R1A_SARS2 (fragment) (sequence withheld): Experimental evidence at protein level: Swiss-Prot protein existence level 1. [Non-structural protein 10]: Plays a pivotal role in viral transcription by stimulating both nsp14 3'-5' exoribonuclease and nsp16 2'-O-methyltransferase activities. Therefore plays an essential role in viral mRNAs cap methylation. From Severe acute respiratory syndrome coronavirus 2 (2019-nCoV) (SARS-CoV-2).
    695..1283    +  rep_origin     ori: high-copy-number ColE1/pMB1/pBR322/pUC origin of replication
   1291..1388    +  promoter       cat promoter: promoter of the E. coli cat gene encoding chloramphenicol acetyltransferase
   1389..2045    +  CDS            cat: CAT_ECOLX - Experimental evidence at protein level: Swiss-Prot protein existence level 1. This enzyme is an effector of chloramphenicol resistance in bacteria. From Escherichia coli. This protein is used as a marker in many commonly used cloning vectors, such as pACYC184.
   2119..2153    +  terminator     lambda t0 terminator: minimal transcription terminator from phage lambda (Scholtissek and Grosse, 1987)
>Addgene plasmid #145652 | pGBW-m4046968 | depositor full sequence | sequence record 287829 | Full Sequence
GATCTCGATCCCGCGAAATTAATACGACTCACTATAGGGGAATTGTGAGCGGATAACAATTCCCCTCTAG
AAATAATTTTGTTTAACTTTAAGAAGGAGACTCTTCTATG
[417 nt withheld, positions 111-527]
GAGAACCTGTACTTTCAAAGCGAGCAGAAGCTTATTTCCGAAGAAGATCTCTAACCGGCTTATCGGTCAG
TTTCACCTGATTTACGTAAAAACCCGCTTCGGCGGGTTTTTGCTTTTGGAGGGGCAGAAAGATGAATGAC
TGTCCACGACGCTATACCCAAAAGAAATTGAGATCCTTTTTTTCTGCGCGTAATCTGCTGCTTGCAAACA
AAAAAACCACCGCTACCAGCGGTGGTTTGTTTGCCGGATCAAGAGCTACCAACTCTTTTTCCGAAGGTAA
CTGGCTTCAGCAGAGCGCAGATACCAAATACTGTTCTTCTAGTGTAGCCGTAGTTAGGCCACCACTTCAA
GAACTCTGTAGCACCGCCTACATACCTCGCTCTGCTAATCCTGTTACCAGTGGCTGCTGCCAGTGGCGAT
AAGTCGTGTCTTACCGGGTTGGACTCAAGACGATAGTTACCGGATAAGGCGCAGCGGTCGGGCTGAACGG
GGGGTTCGTGCACACAGCCCAGCTTGGAGCGAACGACCTACACCGAACTGAGATACCTACAGCGTGAGCT
ATGAGAAAGCGCCACGCTTCCCGAAGGGAGAAAGGCGGACAGGTATCCGGTAAGCGGCAGGGTCGGAACA
GGAGAGCGCACGAGGGAGCTTCCAGGGGGAAACGCCTGGTATCTTTATAGTCCTGTCGGGTTTCGCCACC
TCTGACTTGAGCGTCGATTTTTGTGATGCTCGTCAGGGGGGCGGAGCCTATGGAAATTGATCGGGCACGT
AAGAGGTTCCAACTTTCACCATAATGAAATAAGATCACTACCGGGCGTATTTTTTGAGTTATCGAGATTT
TCAGGAGCTAAGGAAGCTAAAATGGAGAAAAAAATCACTGGATATACCACCGTTGATATATCCCAATGGC
ATCGTAAAGAACATTTTGAGGCATTTCAGTCAGTTGCTCAATGTACCTATAACCAGACCGTTCAGCTGGA
TATTACGGCCTTTTTAAAGACCGTAAAGAAAAATAAGCACAAGTTTTATCCGGCCTTTATTCACATTCTT
GCCCGCCTGATGAATGCTCATCCGGAATTTCGTATGGCAATGAAAGACGGTGAGCTGGTGATATGGGATA
GTGTTCACCCTTGTTACACCGTTTTCCATGAGCAAACTGAAACGTTTTCATCGCTCTGGAGTGAATACCA
CGACGATTTCCGGCAGTTTCTACACATATATTCGCAAGATGTGGCGTGTTACGGTGAAAACCTGGCCTAT
TTCCCTAAAGGGTTTATTGAGAATATGTTTTTCGTTTCAGCCAATCCCTGGGTGAGTTTCACCAGTTTTG
ATTTAAACGTGGCCAATATGGACAACTTCTTCGCCCCCGTTTTCACCATGGGCAAATATTATACGCAAGG
CGACAAGGTGCTGATGCCGCTGGCGATTCAGGTTCATCATGCCGTTTGTGATGGCTTCCATGTCGGCAGA
ATGCTTAATGAATTACAACAGTACTGCGATGAGTGGCAGGGCGGGGCGTAATTTGATATCGAGCTCGCTT
GGACTCCTGTTGATAGATCCAGTAATGACCTCAGAACTCCATCTGGATTTGTTCAGAACGCTCGGTTGCC
GCCGGGCGTTTTTTATTGGT
